>Addgene plasmid #210881 | pFBOH-MHL_WDR91:392-747_delta:522-536 | addgene full sequence | sequence record 426077 | Addgene NGS Result
TTTTTGTGATGCTCGTCAGGGGGGCGGAGCCTATGGAAAAACGCCAGCAACGCGGCCTTTTTACGGTTCC
TGGCCTTTTGCTGGCCTTTTGCTCACATGTTCTTTCCTGCGTTATCCCCTGATTCTGTGGATAACCGTAT
TACCGCCTTTGAGTGAGCTGATACCGCTCGCCGCAGCCGAACGACCGAGCGCAGCGAGTCAGTGAGCGAG
GAAGCGGAAGAGCGCCTGATGCGGTATTTTCTCCTTACGCATCTGTGCGGTATTTCACACCGCATAGACC
AGCCGCGTAACCTGGCAAAATCGGTTACGGTTGAGTAATAAATGGATGCCCTGCGTAAGCGGGTGTGGGC
GGACAATAAAGTCTTAAACTGAACAAAATAGATCTAAACTATGACAATAAAGTCTTAAACTAGACAGAAT
AGTTGTAAACTGAAATCAGTCCAGTTATGCTGTGAAAAAGCATACTGGACTTTTGTTATGGCTAAAGCAA
ACTCTTCATTTTCTGAAGTGCAAATTGCCCGTCGTATTAAAGAGGGGCGTGGCCAAGGGCATGGTAAAGA
CTATATTCGCGGCGTTGTGACAATTTACCGAACAACTCCGCGGCCGGGAAGCCGATCTCGGCTTGAACGA
ATTGTTAGGTGGCGGTACTTGGGTCGATATCAAAGTGCATCACTTCTTCCCGTATGCCCAACTTTGTATA
GAGAGCCACTGCGGGATCGTCACCGTAATCTGCTTGCACGTAGATCACATAAGCACCAAGCGCGTTGGCC
TCATGCTTGAGCAGATTGATGAGCGCGGTGGCAATGCCCTGCCTCCGGTGCTCGCCGGAGACTGCGAGAT
CATAGATATAGATCTCACTACGCGGCTGCTCAAACTTGGGCAGAACGTAAGCCGCGAGAGCGCCAACAAC
CGCTTCTTGGTCGAAGGCAGCAAGCGCGATGAATGTCTTACTACGGAGCAAGTTCCCGAGGTAATCGGAG
TCCGGCTGATGTTGGGAGTAGGTGGCTACGTCTCCGAACTCACGACCGAAAAGATCAAGAGCAGCCCGCA
TGGATTTGACTTGGTCAGGGCCGAGCCTACATGTGCGAATGATGCCCATACTTGAGCCACCTAACTTTGT
TTTAGGGCGACTGCCCTGCTGCGTAACATCGTTGCTGCTCCATAACATCAAACATCGACCCACGGCGTAA
CGCGCTTGCTGCTTGGATGCCCGAGGCATAGACTGTACAAAAAAACAGTCATAACAAGCCATGAAAACCG
CCACTGCGCCGTTACCACCGCTGCGTTCGGTCAAGGTTCTGGACCAGTTGCGTGAGCGCATACGCTACTT
GCATTACAGTTTACGAACCGAACAGGCTTATGTCAACTGGGTTCGTGCCTTCATCCGTTTCCACGGTGTG
CGTCACCCGGCAACCTTGGGCAGCAGCGAAGTCGAGGCATTTCTGTCCTGGCTGGCGAACGAGCGCAAGG
TTTCGGTCTCCACGCATCGTCAGGCATTGGCGGCCTTGCTGTTCTTCTACGGCAAGGTGCTGTGCACGGA
TCTGCCCTGGCTTCAGGAGATCGGAAGACCTCGGCCGTCGCGGCGCTTGCCGGTGGTGCTGACCCCGGAT
GAAGTGGTTCGCATCCTCGGTTTTCTGGAAGGCGAGCATCGTTTGTTCGCCCAGGACTCTAGCTATAGTT
CTAGTGGTTGGCTACGTATACTCCGGAATATTAATAGATCATGGAGATAATTAAAATGATAACCATCTCG
CAAATAAATAAGTATTTTACTGTTTTCGTAACAGTTTTGTAATAAAAAAACCTATAAATATTCCGGATTA
TTCATACCGTCCCACCATCGGGCGCGGATCTCGGTCCGAAAACCATGCATCATCATCATCATCACAGCAG
CGGCAGAGAAAACTTGTATTTCCAGGGCCCCGAGCAGCCCTTTATTGTGCTGGGACAGGAGGAGTACGGG
GAACACCACTCATCCATCATGCACTGCAGAGTGGACTGCTCTGGGAGGAGAGTCGCCAGCTTAGACGTAG
ATGGGGTCATCAAAGTGTGGTCCTTCAACCCCATCATGCAGACCAAAGCATCCTCCATTTCCAAATCACC
GCTGCTGTCTTTGGAATGGGCCACCAAACGGGACAGACTGCTCTTGCTGGGCAGTGGTGTGGGAACAGTG
CGTCTCTATGACACGGAAGCCAAGAAGAATCTCTGTGAAATCAATATCAACGACAACATGCCCAGAATCC
TGTCTCTTGCGTGCAGCCCCAACGGGGCCTCTTTCGTCTGTTCGGCAGCAGCTCCGAGCCTCACTTCCCA
GGTGCCTGGCAGGCTGCTGCTGTGGGACACGAAAACCATGAAGCAGCAGCTCCAGTTCTCCCTGGATCCA
GAACCCATTGCTATCAACTGTACAGCCTTCAATCACAACGGGAACCTGCTGGTCACAGGGGCAGCTGATG
GCGTCATCCGGCTGTTTGACATGCAGCAGCATGAGTGCGCGATGAGCTGGAGGGCCCACTACGGGGAGGT
CTACTCTGTGGAGTTCAGCTATGATGAGAACACCGTGTACAGCATCGGCGAGGACGGGAAGTTCATCCAG
TGGAACATCCACAAGAGTGGCCTCAAGGTATCCGAGTACAGCCTCCCCTCAGATGCCACGGGCCCCTTTG
TGCTGTCTGGATACAGCGGCTACAAGCAGGTTCAAGTCCCCAGGGGCCGACTCTTCGCTTTTGACTCGGA
GGGAAATTACATGCTGACATGTTCTGCCACAGGCGGCGTCATCTACAAGCTGGGTGGCGATGAGAAGGTT
CTGGAGAGCTGCTTGAGCCTAGGTGGCCACCGAGCCCCTGTGGTCACCGTGGACTGGAGCACTGCCATGG
ACTGTGGGACCTGCCTCACCGCCTCCATGGATGGCAAGATCAAGCTGACCACCCTCCTGGCCCATAAAGC
CTGATGACGAAGCTTGTCGAGAAGTACTAGAGGATCATAATCAGCCATACCACATTTGTAGAGGTTTTAC
TTGCTTTAAAAAACCTCCCACACCTCCCCCTGAACCTGAAACATAAAATGAATGCAATTGTTGTTGTTAA
CTTGTTTATTGCAGCTTATAATGGTTACAAATAAAGCAATAGCATCACAAATTTCACAAATAAAGCATTT
TTTTCACTGCATTCTAGTTGTGGTTTGTCCAAACTCATCAATGTATCTTATCATGTCTGGATCTGATCAC
TGATATCGCCTAGGAGATCCGAACCAGATAAGTGAAATCTAGTTCCAAACTATTTTGTCATTTTTAATTT
TCGTATTAGCTTACGACGCTACACCCAGTTCCCATCTATTTTGTCACTCTTCCCTAAATAATCCTTAAAA
ACTCCATTTCCACCCCTCCCAGTTCCCAACTATTTTGTCCGCCCACAGCGGGGCATTTTTCTTCCTGTTA
TGTTTTTAATCAAACATCCTGCCAACTCCATGTGACAAACCGTCATCTTCGGCTACTTTTTCTCTGTCAC
AGAATGAAAATTTTTCTGTCATCTCTTCGTTATTAATGTTTGTAATTGACTGAATATCAACGCTTATTTG
CAGCCTGAATGGCGAATGGG
[124 nt withheld, positions 3591-3714]
C
[91 nt withheld, positions 3716-3806]
A
[49 nt withheld, positions 3808-3856]
CCTTTGACGTTGGAGTCCACGTTCTT
[37 nt withheld, positions 3883-3919]
ACCCTATCTCGGTCTATTCTTTTGATTTATAAGGGATTTTGCCGATTTCGGCCTATTGGTTAAAAAATGA
GCTGATTTAACAAAAATTTAACGCGAATTTTAACAAAATATTAACGCTTACAATTTAGGTGGCACTTTTC
GGGGAAATGTGCGCGGAACCCCTATTTGTTTATTTTTCTAAATACATTCAAATATGTATCCGCTCATGAG
ACAATAACCCTGATAAATGCTTCAATAATATTGAAAAAGGAAGAGTATGAGTATTCAACATTTCCGTGTC
GCCCTTATTCCCTTTTTTGCGGCATTTTGCCTTCCTGTTTTTGCTCACCCAGAAACGCTGGTGAAAGTAA
AAGATGCTGAAGATCAGTTGGGTGCACGAGTGGGTTACATCGAACTGGATCTCAACAGCGGTAAGATCCT
TGAGAGTTTTCGCCCCGAAGAACGTTTTCCAATGATGAGCACTTTTAAAGTTCTGCTATGTGGCGCGGTA
TTATCCCGTATTGACGCCGGGCAAGAGCAACTCGGTCGCCGCATACACTATTCTCAGAATGACTTGGTTG
AGTACTCACCAGTCACAGAAAAGCATCTTACGGATGGCATGACAGTAAGAGAATTATGCAGTGCTGCCAT
AACCATGAGTGATAACACTGCGGCCAACTTACTTCTGACAACGATCGGAGGACCGAAGGAGCTAACCGCT
TTTTTGCACAACATGGGGGATCATGTAACTCGCCTTGATCGTTGGGAACCGGAGCTGAATGAAGCCATAC
CAAACGACGAGCGTGACACCACGATGCCTGTAGCAATGGCAACAACGTTGCGCAAACTATTAACTGGCGA
ACTACTTACTCTAGCTTCCCGGCAACAATTAATAGACTGGATGGAGGCGGATAAAGTTGCAGGACCACTT
CTGCGCTCGGCCCTTCCGGCTGGCTGGTTTATTGCTGATAAATCTGGAGCCGGTGAGCGTGGGTCTCGCG
GTATCATTGCAGCACTGGGGCCAGATGGTAAGCCCTCCCGTATCGTAGTTATCTACACGACGGGGAGTCA
GGCAACTATGGATGAACGAAATAGACAGATCGCTGAGATAGGTGCCTCACTGATTAAGCATTGGTAACTG
TCAGACCAAGTTTACTCATATATACTTTAGATTGATTTAAAACTTCATTTTTAATTTAAAAGGATCTAGG
TGAAGATCCTTTTTGATAATCTCATGACCAAAATCCCTTAACGTGAGTTTTCGTTCCACTGAGCGTCAGA
CCCCGTAGAAAAGATCAAAGGATCTTCTTGAGATCCTTTTTTTCTGCGCGTAATCTGCTGCTTGCAAACA
AAAAAACCACCGCTACCAGCGGTGGTTTGTTTGCCGGATCAAGAGCTACCAACTCTTTTTCCGAAGGTAA
CTGGCTTCAGCAGAGCGCAGATACCAAATACTGTTCTTCTAGTGTAGCCGTAGTTAGGCCACCACTTCAA
GAACTCTGTAGCACCGCCTACATACCTCGCTCTGCTAATCCTGTTACCAGTGGCTGCTGCCAGTGGCGAT
AAGTCGTGTCTTACCGGGTTGGACTCAAGACGATAGTTACCGGATAAGGCGCAGCGGTCGGGCTGAACGG
GGGGTTCGTGCACACAGCCCAGCTTGGAGCGAACGACCTACACCGAACTGAGATACCTACAGCGTGAGCT
ATGAGAAAGCGCCACGCTTCCCGAAGGGAGAAAGGCGGACAGGTATCCGGTAAGCGGCAGGGTCGGAACA
GGAGAGCGCACGAGGGAGCTTCCAGGGGGAAACGCCTGGTATCTTTATAGTCCTGTCGGGTTTCGCCACC
TCTGACTTGAGCGTCGA
Features (pLannotate 1.2.2; 16 found; start..end, strand, type, name):
    225..276     -  misc_feature   bom (fragment): basis of mobility region from pBR322
    344..568     -  mobile_element Tn7R: mini-Tn7 element (right end of the Tn7 transposon) Tn7
    635..1168    -  CDS            GmR: gentamycin acetyltransferase; aacC1; confers resistance to gentamycin
   1338..1366    -  promoter       Pc promoter: intI1 (promoter lies within the coding sequence); class 1 integron promoter
   1344..1691    -  CDS            YPR2_ECOLX (fragment): Protein predicted: Swiss-Prot protein existence level 4. From Escherichia coli.
   1718..1809    +  promoter       polyhedrin promoter: polh from Autographa californica; promoter for the baculovirus polyhedrin gene
   1866..1884    +  CDS            capTEV™ (fragment): composite tag for in vivo biotinylation, TEV protease cleavage, and 6xHis tagging
   1919..2941    +  CDS            WDR91 (fragment): WDR91_HUMAN - Experimental evidence at protein level: Swiss-Prot protein existence level 1. Functions as a negative regulator of the PI3 kinase/PI3K activity associated with endosomal membranes via BECN1, a core subunit of the PI3K complex. By modifying the phosphatidylinositol 3- phosphate/PtdInsP3 content of endosomal membranes may regulate endosome fusion, recycling, sorting and early to late endosome transport (PubMed:26783301). It is for instance, required for the delivery of cargos like BST2/tetherin from early to late endosome and thereby participates indirectly to their degradation by
   2973..3056    +  CDS            large T antigen (fragment): large T antigen from SV40 (simian virus 40)
   3079..3213    +  polyA_signal   SV40 poly(A) signal: SV40 polyadenylation signal
   3242..3407    -  mobile_element Tn7L: mini-Tn7 element (left end of the Tn7 transposon) Tn7
   3570..3586    +  CDS            lacZα (fragment): LacZα fragment of β-galactosidase; lacZ fragment
   3591..4045    +  rep_origin     f1 ori (sequence partly withheld): f1 bacteriophage origin of replication; arrow indicates direction of (+) strand synthesis
   4071..4175    +  promoter       AmpR promoter: bla
   4176..5036    +  CDS            AmpR: β-lactamase; bla; confers resistance to ampicillin, carbenicillin, and related antibiotics
   5207..39      +  rep_origin     ori (across the origin): high-copy-number ColE1/pMB1/pBR322/pUC origin of replication
