[The description below was written by a language model from this plasmid's Addgene catalogue record and pLannotate feature annotations shown in this document.]
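Description:
pFBOH-MHL_WDR91:392-747_delta:522-536 is a baculovirus transfer (donor) plasmid for insect-cell expression of a fragment of human WDR91. It is built on pFBOH-MHL, a modified pFastBac1 backbone. The sequenced plasmid is 5,756 nt and is maintained in E. coli through a high-copy ColE1/pUC-type origin with ampicillin resistance (β-lactamase). An f1 phage origin and a remnant of the pBR322 bom region are also annotated.

The expression cassette lies between the Tn7R and Tn7L ends of a mini-Tn7 element, together with a gentamicin acetyltransferase gene driven by the class 1 integron Pc promoter. In Bac-to-Bac-style systems, this arrangement lets the cassette and gentamicin marker transpose into a bacmid in E. coli, and the resulting bacmid is used to produce recombinant baculovirus.

Within the transposable region, the Autographa californica polyhedrin promoter, a very strong late viral promoter, drives the open reading frame, and an SV40 polyadenylation signal terminates it. The 1,023 bp insert encodes WDR91 residues P392 to A747 with an internal loop deletion of Q522 to N536. It was derived from a Mammalian Gene Collection clone and inserted by ligation-independent cloning at BseRI sites that were destroyed in the process. An N-terminal 6xHis tag followed by a TEV protease recognition site allows affinity purification and subsequent tag removal. The short "capTEV" hit in the feature table corresponds to this tag region.

WDR91 is a WD40 repeat protein that negatively regulates endosomal PI3K activity. The construct was deposited with a study assessing the ligandability of WD40 repeat proteins, which suggests its use for producing recombinant protein for such work.
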