Addgene plasmid #210881: pFBOH-MHL_WDR91:392-747_delta:522-536
Purpose: Insect expression of human WDR91 fragment P392 to A747 with loop deletion Q522 to N536. N-terminal 6X His tag with TEV cleavage.
Depositing lab: Cheryl Arrowsmith. Depositing organization: University of Toronto. Publication: A Target Class Ligandability Evaluation of WD40 Repeat-Containing Proteins. Ackloo S, Li F, Szewczyk M, Seitova A, Loppnau P, Zeng H, Xu J, Ahmad S, Arnautova YA, Baghaie AJ, Beldar S, Bolotokova A, Centrella PA, Chau I, Clark MA, Cuozzo JW, Dehghani-Tafti S, Disch JS, Dong A, Dumas A, Feng JA, Ghiabi P, Gibson E, Gilmer J, Goldman B, Green SR, Guie MA, Guilinger JP, Harms N, Herasymenko O, Houliston S, Hutchinson A, Kearnes S, Keefe AD, Kimani SW, Kramer T, Kutera M, Kwak HA, Lento C, Li Y, Liu J, Loup J, Machado RAC, Mulhern CJ, Perveen S, Righetto GL, Riley P, Shrestha S, Sigel EA, Silva M, Sintchak MD, Slakman BL, Taylor RD, Thompson J, Torng W, Underkoffler C, von Rechenberg M, Walsh RT, Watson I, Wilson DJ, Wolf E, Yadav M, Yazdi AK, Zhang J, Zhang Y, Santhakumar V, Edwards AM, Barsyte-Lovejoy D, Schapira M, Brown PJ, Halabelian L, Arrowsmith CH. J Med Chem. 2025 Jan 23;68(2):1092-1112. doi: 10.1021/acs.jmedchem.4c02010. Epub 2024 Nov 4. PubMed 39495097.
Backbone
  Vector backbone: pFBOH-MHL
  Backbone manufacturer: pFASTBac1 Modified
  Vector type: Insect Expression
  Selectable markers: Gentamicin
Growth in bacteria
  Bacterial resistance: Ampicillin, 100 μg/mL
  Growth temperature: 37°C
  Growth strain: DH5alpha
  Copy number: High Copy
Gene/Insert
  Gene/Insert name: WDR91:P392-A747_delta:522-536
  Species: H. sapiens (human)
  Insert size (bp): 1023
  Mutation: loop deletion amino acids Q522 to N536
  Entrez Gene: WDR91 (a.k.a. HSPC049, SORF-1, SORF1)
  Promoter: Polyhedrin
  Tag / fusion protein: MHHHHHHSSGRENLYFQG (N terminal on insert)
  Cloning method: Ligation Independent Cloning
  Sequencing primers: 5′ tattccggattattcataccg; 3′ ctctacaaatgtggtatggc
Resource information
  A portion of this plasmid was derived from a plasmid made by: Mammalian Gene Collection (BC017246)
Terms and licenses: Academic/Nonprofit Terms; Industry Terms: Not Available to Industry
Depositor comments: 5' Cloning Site: BseRI (destroyed), 3' Cloning Site: BseRI (destroyed).
How to cite: pFBOH-MHL_WDR91:392-747_delta:522-536 was a gift from Cheryl Arrowsmith (Addgene plasmid # 210881 ; http://n2t.net/addgene:210881 ; RRID:Addgene_210881)
