>Addgene plasmid #210881 | pFBOH-MHL_WDR91:392-747_delta:522-536 | depositor partial sequence | sequence record 411227 | Insert sequence
CCCGAGCAGCCCTTTATTGTGCTGGGACAGGAGGAGTACGGGGAACACCACTCATCCATCATGCACTGCA
GAGTGGACTGCTCTGGGAGGAGAGTCGCCAGCTTAGACGTAGATGGGGTCATCAAAGTGTGGTCCTTCAA
CCCCATCATGCAGACCAAAGCATCCTCCATTTCCAAATCACCGCTGCTGTCTTTGGAATGGGCCACCAAA
CGGGACAGACTGCTCTTGCTGGGCAGTGGTGTGGGAACAGTGCGTCTCTATGACACGGAAGCCAAGAAGA
ATCTCTGTGAAATCAATATCAACGACAACATGCCCAGAATCCTGTCTCTTGCGTGCAGCCCCAACGGGGC
CTCTTTCGTCTGTTCGGCAGCAGCTCCGAGCCTCACTTCCCAGGTGCCTGGCAGGCTGCTGCTGTGGGAC
ACGAAAACCATGAAGCAGCAGCTCCAGTTCTCCCTGGATCCAGAACCCATTGCTATCAACTGTACAGCCT
TCAATCACAACGGGAACCTGCTGGTCACAGGGGCAGCTGATGGCGTCATCCGGCTGTTTGACATGCAGCA
GCATGAGTGCGCGATGAGCTGGAGGGCCCACTACGGGGAGGTCTACTCTGTGGAGTTCAGCTATGATGAG
AACACCGTGTACAGCATCGGCGAGGACGGGAAGTTCATCCAGTGGAACATCCACAAGAGTGGCCTCAAGG
TATCCGAGTACAGCCTCCCCTCAGATGCCACGGGCCCCTTTGTGCTGTCTGGATACAGCGGCTACAAGCA
GGTTCAAGTCCCCAGGGGCCGACTCTTCGCTTTTGACTCGGAGGGAAATTACATGCTGACATGTTCTGCC
ACAGGCGGCGTCATCTACAAGCTGGGTGGCGATGAGAAGGTTCTGGAGAGCTGCTTGAGCCTAGGTGGCC
ACCGAGCCCCTGTGGTCACCGTGGACTGGAGCACTGCCATGGACTGTGGGACCTGCCTCACCGCCTCCAT
GGATGGCAAGATCAAGCTGACCACCCTCCTGGCCCATAAAGCC
